>Addgene plasmid #22244 | pSVOA-delta5-mcfos-luc | addgene partial sequence | sequence record 28061 | 22244 with LucNRev
GCGCCGGGCCTTTCTTTATGTTTTTGGCGTCTTCCATTTTACCAACAGTACCGGAATGCCAAGCTTGGAG
TAGTAGGCGCCTCAGCTGGCGCCTTTATAGAAGCGCTGTGAATGGATGGACTTCCTACGTCACTGGGCGG
AACTGGAAGGGGGGGGAAGCGCGCCCCAAGGCCCTCTGCGGGCGCTCTGTCGTCAACTCTACGCCCCAGG
CTTTCAACCCCCGTCTTGGCATACATCTTTCACCTATGAGTGTTCACATTTGGGATCTTAGGGGGTCTCC
TAGACCTTCCGCGTGTAGGATTTCGGAGATGGTCCCCCCCCCAGAACAACAGGGACCGGCCGTGGAAACC
TGCTGACGCANATGTCCTAATATGGACATCCTGTGTAAAGGAGGGAGGGATTGACGGGAACAGCTCGCCG
GCTGCAGCACTCTGAGGGTGAAGCTTGGATCCAGACATGATAAGATACATTGATGAGTTTGGACAAACCA
CAACTAGAATGCAGTGAAAAAAATGCTTTATTTGTGAAATTTGTGATGCTATTGCTTTATTTGTAACCAT
TATAAGCTGCAATAAACAAGTTAACAACAATTGCATTCATTTTATGTTTCAGGTTCAGGGGGANGTGTGG
GANGTTTTTTAAAGCAAGTANNAC
