[The description below was written by a language model from this plasmid's Addgene catalogue record.]
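Description:
pSVOA-delta5-mcfos-luc is a mammalian-type plasmid built on the pSVOA backbone, recorded as about 5 kb without the insert. It is propagated in E. coli under ampicillin selection. The copy number is listed as unknown, and the record names no origin of replication or mammalian selection marker. No feature table or sequence annotation accompanies the entry, and the depositor supplied no additional information with the plasmid, so its internal layout can only be described in general terms.

The insert is mouse c-fos (Fos) sequence, introduced by restriction enzyme cloning, with luciferase listed as the tag or fusion partner. The plasmid name and the luciferase pairing suggest a reporter in which c-fos sequence is linked to luciferase. Such constructs are commonly used to monitor the activity of this immediate-early gene's regulatory region after transfection into mammalian cells. However, the record does not say whether the c-fos fragment is promoter sequence, coding sequence or both. It also does not give the fragment boundaries or say which type of luciferase is present. The "delta5" in the name implies a deletion variant, perhaps one of a series, but what has been removed is not stated. The promoter driving expression is likewise not identified, apart from whatever c-fos sequence the insert may contribute. Anyone planning to use the construct for transcriptional reporter assays should confirm its structure by sequencing or restriction mapping, because the catalogue entry alone does not establish these details.
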