Addgene plasmid #22244: pSVOA-delta5-mcfos-luc
Depositing lab: Ananda Roy. Depositing organization: Tufts University.
Backbone
  Vector backbone: pSVOA
  Backbone size w/o insert (bp): 5000
  Vector type: Mammalian Expression
Growth in bacteria
  Bacterial resistance: Ampicillin, 100 μg/mL
  Growth temperature: 37°C
  Growth strain: DH5alpha
  Copy number: Unknown
Gene/Insert
  Gene/Insert name: c-fos
  Species: M. musculus (mouse)
  GenBank ID: K03231
  Entrez Gene: Fos (a.k.a. D12Rfj1, c-fos, cFos)
  Tag / fusion protein: luciferase
  Cloning method: Restriction Enzyme
  Sequencing primers: 5′ n/a
Terms and licenses: Academic/Nonprofit Terms; Industry Terms: Not Available to Industry
Depositor comments: No information supplied with plasmid.
How to cite: pSVOA-delta5-mcfos-luc was a gift from Ananda Roy (Addgene plasmid # 22244 ; http://n2t.net/addgene:22244 ; RRID:Addgene_22244)
